Addgene plasmid #79822: pBRC169-DXMT
Purpose: DsREDmonomer-based BiFC vector for plants (Positive control: DXMT)
Depositing lab: Yutaka Kodama & Masamitsu Wada. Depositing organization: Kyushu University. Publication: Simultaneous visualization of two protein complexes in a single plant cell using multicolor fluorescence complementation analysis. Kodama Y, Wada M. Plant Mol Biol. 2009 May;70(1-2):211-7. doi: 10.1007/s11103-009-9467-0. Epub 2009 Feb 14. PubMed 19219406.
Backbone
  Vector backbone: CaMV35S- sGFP(S65T)-NOS vector
  Backbone manufacturer: Chiu W
  Backbone size w/o insert (bp): 4180
  Modifications to backbone: cDNA fragments of CaDXMT1 (Uefuji et al. 2003) were subcloned into the BsrGI site of pBRC169 vectors by the in-fusion method (Clontech).
  Vector type: Plant Expression ; Reporter plasmid
Growth in bacteria
  Bacterial resistance: Ampicillin, 100 μg/mL
  Growth temperature: 37°C
  Growth strain: DH5alpha
  Copy number: Unknown
Gene/Insert
  Gene/Insert name: CaDXMT1 (alt name: DXMT)
  Species: Synthetic
  Insert size (bp): 1155
  Promoter: CaMV 35S promoter
  Tag / fusion protein: RC169/DsREDmonomer (169–225) (N terminal on insert)
  Cloning method: Unknown
  Sequencing primers: 5′ TATATGTACAAGATGGAGCTCCAAGAAGTC; 3′ TATAGCGGCCGCTTACATGTCTGCCTTCTC
Terms and licenses: Academic/Nonprofit Terms; Industry Terms: Not Available to Industry
How to cite: pBRC169-DXMT was a gift from Yutaka Kodama & Masamitsu Wada (Addgene plasmid # 79822 ; http://n2t.net/addgene:79822 ; RRID:Addgene_79822)
