[The description below was written by a language model from this plasmid's Addgene catalogue record and pLannotate feature annotations shown in this document.]
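Description:
pBRC169-DXMT is a plant expression plasmid for bimolecular fluorescence complementation (BiFC), built on the CaMV35S-sGFP(S65T)-NOS vector backbone. It is a small, non-binary pUC-type plasmid, with no T-DNA borders annotated. It is propagated in E. coli through a high-copy ColE1/pUC origin and selected with ampicillin via the β-lactamase gene. The remaining bacterial annotations (lac promoter/operator, lacZα, lacI, rop and bom fragments, MCS remnants) are cloning-vector leftovers with no role in the plant cassette. No plant selectable marker appears in the feature table, which is consistent with transient expression, although the record does not specify the delivery method.

The payload is a single expression cassette. The constitutive CaMV 35S promoter is followed by the tobacco mosaic virus Ω leader, a translational enhancer. Next comes a C-terminal fragment of DsRed-Monomer (RC169, residues 169–225) fused to the N-terminus of CaDXMT1, and the cassette ends with the NOS terminator and polyadenylation signal. The catalogue lists the insert species as synthetic, but the annotation matches DXMT1 from Coffea arabica. This coding sequence of about 1.15 kb was placed at the BsrGI site of the parent pBRC169 vector by in-fusion cloning.

The RC169 fragment is not fluorescent alone. Red fluorescence is restored only when its fusion partner brings it close to a complementary N-terminal DsRed-Monomer fragment carried on a second construct. The plasmid is described as the DXMT positive control for this DsRed-Monomer BiFC system, which implies that it is paired with a matching DXMT fusion to the N-terminal fragment. The system was developed for multicolour complementation analysis, allowing two protein complexes to be visualised in a single plant cell.
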