Features (pLannotate 1.2.2; 20 found; start..end, strand, type, name):
     21..365     +  promoter       CaMV 35S promoter: strong constitutive promoter from cauliflower mosaic virus
    317..363     +  promoter       minimal CaMV 35S promoter: minimal 35S promoter from cauliflower mosaic virus
    385..440     +  misc_feature   TMV Ω: translational enhancer from the tobacco mosaic virus 5'-leader sequence (Gallie et al., 1988)
    442..459     -  misc_feature   MCS (fragment): pUC18/19 multiple cloning site
    462..633     +  CDS            DsRed-Monomer (fragment): monomeric derivative of DsRed fluorescent protein (Strongin et al., 2007) mammalian codon-optimized
    643..1794    +  CDS            DXMT1: DXMT1_COFAR - Also known as CS7 From Coffea arabica (Arabian coffee).
   1815..2067    +  terminator     NOS terminator: nopaline synthase terminator and poly(A) signal
   2068..2084    -  promoter       tet promoter (fragment): E. coli promoter for tetracycline efflux protein gene
   2123..2144    -  CDS            lacZα (fragment): LacZα fragment of β-galactosidase; lacZ fragment
   2164..2180    -  protein_bind   lac operator: The lac repressor binds to the lac operator to inhibit transcription in E. coli. This inhibition can be relieved by adding lactose or isopropyl-β-D-thiogalactopyranoside (IPTG). lac repressor encoded by lacI
   2188..2218    -  promoter       lac promoter: promoter for the E. coli lac operon
   2233..2254    -  protein_bind   CAP binding site: CAP binding activates transcription in the presence of cAMP. E. coli catabolite activator protein
   2267..2359    -  CDS            lacI (fragment): lac repressor; lacI; The lac repressor binds to the lac operator to inhibit transcription in E. coli. This inhibition can be relieved by adding lactose or isopropyl-β-D-thiogalactopyranoside (IPTG).
   2542..3130    -  rep_origin     ori: high-copy-number ColE1/pMB1/pBR322/pUC origin of replication
   3301..4161    -  CDS            AmpR: β-lactamase; bla; confers resistance to ampicillin, carbenicillin, and related antibiotics
   4162..4266    -  promoter       AmpR promoter: bla
   4361..4396    +  CDS            rop (fragment): Rop protein, which maintains plasmids at low copy number; rop
   4498..4597    +  misc_feature   bom (fragment): basis of mobility region from pBR322
   4603..4757    -  CDS            lacZα (fragment): LacZα fragment of β-galactosidase; lacZ fragment
   4760..4796    -  misc_feature   MCS (fragment): pUC18/19 multiple cloning site
>Addgene plasmid #79822 | pBRC169-DXMT | depositor full sequence | sequence record 160947 | pBRC169-DXMT sequence 4797 bps
CTCAGAAGACCGAGGGCTATTGAGACTTTTCAACAAAGGGTAATATCGGGAAACCTCCTCGGATTCCATT
GCCCAGCTATCTGTCACTTATCGAAAGGACAGTAGAAAAGGAAGGTGGCTCCTACAAATGCCATCATTGC
GATAAAGGAAAGGCTATCGTTCAAGATGCCTCTACCGACAGTGGTCCCAAAGATGGACCCCCACCCACGA
GGAACATCGTGGAAAAAGAAGACGTTCCAACCACGTCTTCAAAGCAAGTGGATTGATGTGATATCTCCAC
TGACGTAAGGGATGACGCACAATCCCACTATCCTTCGCAAGACCCTTCCTCTATATAAGGAAGTTCATTT
CATTTGGAGAGGACAGGCTTCTTGAGATCCTTCAACAATTACCAACAACAACAAACAACAAACAACATTA
CAATTACTATTTACAATTACAGTCGACTCTAGAGGATCCATGGACGGCGGCCACTACACCTGCGACTTCA
AGACCGTTTACAAGGCCAAGAAGCCCGTGCAGCTGCCCGGCAACCACTACGTGGACTCCAAGCTGGACAT
CACCAACCACAACGAGGACTACACCGTGGTGGAGCAGTACGAGCACGCCGAGGCCCGCCACTCCGGCTCC
CAGCTGTACAAGATGGAGCTCCAAGAAGTCCTGCATATGAATGGAGGCGAAGGCGATACAAGCTACGCCA
AGAACTCATTCTACAATCTGTTTCTCATCAGGGTGAAACCTATCCTTGAACAATGCATACAAGAATTGTT
GCGGGCCAACTTGCCCAACATCAACAAGTGCATTAAAGTTGCGGATTTGGGATGCGCTTCTGGACCAAAC
ACACTTTTAACAGTTCGGGACATTGTACAAAGTATTGACAAAGTTGGCCAGGAAAAGAAGAATGAATTAG
AACGTCCCACCATTCAGATTTTTCTGAATGATCTTTTCCAAAATGATTTCAATTCGGTTTTCAAGTCGCT
GCCAAGCTTCTACCGCAAACTTGAGAAAGAAAATGGACGCAAAATAGGATCATGCCTGATAGGCGCAATG
CCTGGCTCTTTCTACGGCAGACTCTTCCCCGAGGAGTCCATGCATTTTTTACACTCTTGTTACTGTTTGC
ATTGGTTATCTCAGGTTCCCAGCGGTTTGGTGACTGAATTGGGGATCAGTGCGAACAAAGGGTGCATTTA
CTCTTCCAAAGCAAGTCGTCCGCCCATCCAGAAGGCATATTTGGATCAATTTACGAAAGATTTTACCACA
TTTCTTAGGATTCATTCGGAAGAGTTGATTTCACGTGGCCGAATGCTCCTTACTTGGATTTGCAAAGAAG
ATGAATTCGAGAACCCGAATTCCATAGACTTACTTGAGATGTCAATAAACGACTTGGTTATTGAGGGACA
TCTGGAGGAAGAAAAATTGGACAGTTTCAATGTTCCAATCTATGCACCTTCAACAGAAGAAGTAAAGTGC
ATAGTTGAGGAGGAAGGTTCTTTTGAAATTTTATACCTGGAGACTTTTAAGGTCCCTTATGATGCTGGCT
TCTCTATTGATGATGATTACCAAGGAAGATCCCATTCCCCAGTATCCTGCGATGAACATGCTAGAGCAGC
GCATGTGGCATCTGTCGTTAGATCAATTTTCGAACCCATCGTCGCAAGTCATTTTGGAGAAGCTATCATG
CCTGACTTATCCCACAGGATTGCGAAGAATGCAGCAAAGGTTCTTCGCTCCGGCAAAGGCTTCTATGATA
GTCTTATCATTTCTCTCGCCAAAAAGCCGGAGAAGGCAGACATGTAAGCGGCCGCCCGGCTGCAGATCGT
TCAAACATTTGGCAATAAAGTTTCTTAAGATTGAATCCTGTTGCCGGTCTTGCGATGATTATCATATAAT
TTCTGTTGAATTACGTTAAGCATGTAATAATTAACATGTAATGCATGACGTTATTTATGAGATGGGTTTT
TATGATTAGAGTCCCGCAATTATACATTTAATACGCGATAGAAAACAAAATATAGCGCGCAAACTAGGAT
AAATTATCGCGCGCGGTGTCATCTATGTTACTAGATCCGATGATAAGCTGTCAAACATAGAATTCGTAAT
CATGGTCATAGCTGTTTCCTGTGTGAATTCGTAATCATGGTCATAGCTGTTTCCTGTGTGAAATTGTTAT
CCGCTCACAATTCCACACAACATACGAGCCGGAAGCATAAAGTGTAAAGCCTGGGGTGCCTAATGAGTGA
GCTAACTCACATTAATTGCGTTGCGCTCACTGCCCGCTTTCCAGTCGGGAAACCTGTCGTGCCAGCTGCA
TTAATGAATCGGCCAACGCGCGGGGAGAGGCGGTTTGCGTATTGGGCGCTCTTCCGCTTCCTCGCTCACT
GACTCGCTGCGCTCGGTCGTTCGGCTGCGGCGAGCGGTATCAGCTCACTCAAAGGCGGTAATACGGTTAT
CCACAGAATCAGGGGATAACGCAGGAAAGAACATGTGAGCAAAAGGCCAGCAAAAGGCCAGGAACCGTAA
AAAGGCCGCGTTGCTGGCGTTTTTCCATAGGCTCCGCCCCCCTGACGAGCATCACAAAAATCGACGCTCA
AGTCAGAGGTGGCGAAACCCGACAGGACTATAAAGATACCAGGCGTTTCCCCCTGGAAGCTCCCTCGTGC
GCTCTCCTGTTCCGACCCTGCCGCTTACCGGATACCTGTCCGCCTTTCTCCCTTCGGGAAGCGTGGCGCT
TTCTCATAGCTCACGCTGTAGGTATCTCAGTTCGGTGTAGGTCGTTCGCTCCAAGCTGGGCTGTGTGCAC
GAACCCCCCGTTCAGCCCGACCGCTGCGCCTTATCCGGTAACTATCGTCTTGAGTCCAACCCGGTAAGAC
ACGACTTATCGCCACTGGCAGCAGCCACTGGTAACAGGATTAGCAGAGCGAGGTATGTAGGCGGTGCTAC
AGAGTTCTTGAAGTGGTGGCCTAACTACGGCTACACTAGAAGAACAGTATTTGGTATCTGCGCTCTGCTG
AAGCCAGTTACCTTCGGAAAAAGAGTTGGTAGCTCTTGATCCGGCAAACAAACCACCGCTGGTAGCGGTG
GTTTTTTTGTTTGCAAGCAGCAGATTACGCGCAGAAAAAAAGGATCTCAAGAAGATCCTTTGATCTTTTC
TACGGGGTCTGACGCTCAGTGGAACGAAAACTCACGTTAAGGGATTTTGGTCATGAGATTATCAAAAAGG
ATCTTCACCTAGATCCTTTTAAATTAAAAATGAAGTTTTAAATCAATCTAAAGTATATATGAGTAAACTT
GGTCTGACAGTTACCAATGCTTAATCAGTGAGGCACCTATCTCAGCGATCTGTCTATTTCGTTCATCCAT
AGTTGCCTGACTCCCCGTCGTGTAGATAACTACGATACGGGAGGGCTTACCATCTGGCCCCAGTGCTGCA
ATGATACCGCGAGACCCACGCTCACCGGCTCCAGATTTATCAGCAATAAACCAGCCAGCCGGAAGGGCCG
AGCGCAGAAGTGGTCCTGCAACTTTATCCGCCTCCATCCAGTCTATTAATTGTTGCCGGGAAGCTAGAGT
AAGTAGTTCGCCAGTTAATAGTTTGCGCAACGTTGTTGCCATTGCTACAGGCATCGTGGTGTCACGCTCG
TCGTTTGGTATGGCTTCATTCAGCTCCGGTTCCCAACGATCAAGGCGAGTTACATGATCCCCCATGTTGT
GCAAAAAAGCGGTTAGCTCCTTCGGTCCTCCGATCGTTGTCAGAAGTAAGTTGGCCGCAGTGTTATCACT
CATGGTTATGGCAGCACTGCATAATTCTCTTACTGTCATGCCATCCGTAAGATGCTTTTCTGTGACTGGT
GAGTACTCAACCAAGTCATTCTGAGAATAGTGTATGCGGCGACCGAGTTGCTCTTGCCCGGCGTCAATAC
GGGATAATACCGCGCCACATAGCAGAACTTTAAAAGTGCTCATCATTGGAAAACGTTCTTCGGGGCGAAA
ACTCTCAAGGATCTTACCGCTGTTGAGATCCAGTTCGATGTAACCCACTCGTGCACCCAACTGATCTTCA
GCATCTTTTACTTTCACCAGCGTTTCTGGGTGAGCAAAAACAGGAAGGCAAAATGCCGCAAAAAAGGGAA
TAAGGGCGACACGGAAATGTTGAATACTCATACTCTTCCTTTTTCAATATTATTGAAGCATTTATCAGGG
TTATTGTCTCATGAGCGGATACATATTTGAATGTATTTAGAAAAATAAACAAATAGGGGTTCCGCGCACA
TTTCCCCGAAAAGTGCCACCTGACGTCTAAGAAACCATTATTATCATGACATTAACCTATAAAAATAGGC
GTATCACGAGGCCCTTTCGTCTCGCGCGTTTCGGTGATGACGGTGAAAACCTCTGACACATGCAGCTCCC
GGAGACGGTCACAGCTTGTCTGTAAGCGGATGCCGGGAGCAGACAAGCCCGTCAGGGCGCGTCAGCGGGT
GTTGGCGGGTGTCGGGGCTGGCTTAACTATGCGGCATCAGAGCAGATTGTACTGAGAGTGCACCATATGC
GGTGTGAAATACCGCACAGATGCGTAAGGAGAAAATACCGCATCAGGCGCCATTCGCCATTCAGGCTGCG
CAACTGTTGGGAAGGGCGATCGGTGCGGGCCTCTTCGCTATTACGCCAGCTGGCGAAAGGGGGATGTGCT
GCAAGGCGATTAAGTTGGGTAACGCCAGGGTTTTCCCAGTCACGACGTTGTAAAACGACGGCCAGTGCCA
AGCTTGCATGCCTGCAGGTCGATCTAGAGGATCCCCC
