>Addgene plasmid #79822 | pBRC169-DXMT | addgene partial sequence | sequence record 156683 | 35S-promoter 5'-CTATCCTTCGCAAGACCCTTC-3'
AGAGGACAGGCTTCTTGAGATCCTTCAACAATTACCAACAACAACAAACAACAAACAACATTACAATTAC
TATTTACAATTACAGTCGACTCTAGAGGATCCATGGACGGCGGCCACTACACCTGCGACTTCAAGACCGT
TTACAAGGCCAAGAAGCCCGTGCAGCTGCCCGGCAACCACTACGTGGACTCCAAGCTGGACATCACCAAC
CACAACGAGGACTACACCGTGGTGGAGCAGTACGAGCACGCCGAGGCCCGCCACTCCGGCTCCCAGCTGT
ACAAGATGGAGCTCCAAGAAGTCCTGCATATGAATGGAGGCGAAGGCGATACAAGCTACGCCAAGAACTC
ATTCTACAATCTGTTTCTCATCAGGGTGAAACCTATCCTTGAACAATGCATACAAGAATTGTTGCGGGCC
AACTTGCCCAACATCAACAAGTGCATTAAAGTTGCGGATTTGGGATGCGCTTCTGGACCAAACACACTTT
TAACAGTTCGGGACATTGTACAAAGTATTGACAAAGTTGGCCAGGAAAAGAAGAATGAATTAGAACGTCC
CACCATTCAGATTTTTCTGAATGATCTTTTCCAAAATGATTTCAATTCGGTTTTCAAGTCGCTGCCAAGC
TTCTACCGCAAACTTGAGAAAGAAAATGGACGCAAAATAGGATCATGCCTGATAGGCGCAATGCCTGGCT
CTTTCTACGGCAGACTCTTCCCCGAGGAGTCCATGCATTTTTTACACTCTTGTTACTGTTTGCATTGGTT
ATCTCAGGTTCCCAGCGGTTTGGTGACTGAATTGGGGATCAGTGCGAACAAAGGGTGCATTTACTCTTCC
AAAGCAAGTCGTCCGCCCATCCAGAAGGCATATTTGGATCAATTTACGAAAGATTTTACCACATTTCTTA
GGATTCATTCGGAAGAGTTGATTTCACGTGGCCGAATGCTCCTTACTTGGATTTGCAAAGAAGATGAATT
CGAGAACCCGAATTCCATAGACTTACTTGAGATGTCAATAAACGACTTGGTTATTGAGGGACATCTGGAG
GAAGAAAAATTGGACAGTTTCAATGTTCCAATCTATGCACCTTCACA
