>Addgene plasmid #79822 | pBRC169-DXMT | addgene partial sequence | sequence record 156684 | NOSterm-R 5'-attgccaaatgtttgaacga-3'
TGTCTGCCTTCTCCGGCTTTTTGGCGAGAGAAATGATAAGACTATCATAGAAGCCTTTGCCGGAGCGAAG
AACCTTTGCTGCATTCTTCGCAATCCTGTGGGATAAGTCAGGCATGATAGCTTCTCCAAAATGACTTGCG
ACGATGGGTTCGAAAATTGATCTAACGACAGATGCCACATGCGCTGCTCTAGCATGTTCATCGCAGGATA
CTGGGGAATGGGATCTTCCTTGGTAATCATCATCAATAGAGAAGCCAGCATCATAAGGGACCTTAAAAGT
CTCCAGGTATAAAATTTCAAAAGAACCTTCCTCCTCAACTATGCACTTTACTTCTTCTGTTGAAGGTGCA
TAGATTGGAACATTGAAACTGTCCAATTTTTCTTCCTCCAGATGTCCCTCAATAACCAAGTCGTTTATTG
ACATCTCAAGTAAGTCTATGGAATTCGGGTTCTCGAATTCATCTTCTTTGCAAATCCAAGTAAGGAGCAT
TCGGCCACGTGAAATCAACTCTTCCGAATGAATCCTAAGAAATGTGGTAAAATCTTTCGTAAATTGATCC
AAATATGCCTTCTGGATGGGCGGACGACTTGCTTTGGAAGAGTAAATGCACCCTTTGTTCGCACTGATCC
CCAATTCAGTCACCAAACCGCTGGGAACCTGAGATAACCAATGCAAACAGTAACAAGAGTGTAAAAAATG
CATGGACTCCTCGGGGAAGAGTCTGCCGTAGAAAGAGCCAGGCATTGCGCCTATCAGGCATGATCCTATT
TTGCGTCCATTTTCTTTCTCAAGTTTGCGGTAGAAGCTTGGCAGCGACTTGAAAACCGAATTGAAATCAT
TTTGGAAAAGATCATTCAGAAAAATCTGAATGGTGGGACGTTCTAATTCATTCTTCTTTTCCTGGCCAAC
TTTGTCAATACTTTGTACAATGTCCCGAACTGTTAAAAGTGTG
